>Addgene plasmid #172372 | CVS-N2c-EGFP-iCre | addgene full sequence | sequence record 393047 | Addgene NGS Result
ACGCTTAACAACAAAACCAGAGAAGAAAAAGACAGCGTCAATTGCAAAGCAAAAATGTAACACCCCTACA
ATGGATGCCGACAAGATTGTGTTCAAAGTCAATAATCAGGTGGTCTCTTTGAAGCCTGAGATTATCGTGG
ATCAATATGAGTACAAGTACCCTGCCATCAAGGATTTGAAAAAGCCTTGTATCACCCTAGGGAAAGCCCC
CGACTTGAACAAAGCATACAAATCAGTTTTATCAGGCATGAATGCCGCCAAACTTGATCCGGATGATGTA
TGCTCCTACTTGGCAGCAGCAATGCAGTTCTTTGAGGGGACATGTCCGGAAGACTGGACCAGCTATGGAA
TCCTGATTGCACGAAAAGGAGATAGGATCACCCCAAACTCTCTAGTGGAGATAAAGCGTACTGATGTAGA
AGGGAATTGGGCTCTGACAGGAGGCATGGAATTGACAAGGGACCCCACTGTCTCTGAACATGCATCTTTA
GTCGGTCTTCTCCTGAGTCTGTACAGGTTGAGCAAAATATCAGGACAGAACACTGGTAACTATAAGACAA
ACATTGCAGATAGGATAGAGCAGATTTTCGAGACAGCACCTTTTGTTAAGATCGTGGAACACCATACCCT
AATGACAACTCACAAGATGTGTGCTAATTGGAGTACTATACCGAACTTCAGATTTTTGGCCGGAACCTAC
GACATGTTTTTCTCACGGATTGAGCATCTATATTCGGCAATCAGAGTGGGCACAGTCGTCACCGCTTATG
AAGACTGCTCAGGACTGGTATCGTTTACAGGGTTCATAAAGCAGATCAATCTCACCGCAAGGGAAGCAAT
ACTATATTTCTTCCACAAGAACTTTGAGGAAGAGATAAGAAGAATGTTCGAGCCAGGGCAAGAGACAGCT
GTTCCTCACTCTTATTTCATCCACTTCCGTTCACTAGGCTTGAGTGGGAAGTCTCCTTATTCATCGAATG
CTGTCGGTCATGTGTTCAATCTCATTCACTTTGTTGGATGCTACATGGGTCAAGTCAGATCTCTAAATGC
GACGGTTATTGCTGCATGTGCCCCTCATGAGATGTCTGTTCTAGGGGGCTATTTGGGAGAGGAATTCTTC
GGAAAAGGGACATTTGAAAGAAGGTTCTTCAGAGACGAGAAAGAACTTCAAGAATATGAGGCGGCTGAAC
TAACAAAGTCCGACGTGGCACTGGCAGATGACGGAACCGTCAACTCTGATGACGAGGACTATTTCTCTGG
TGAAACCAGAAGTCCAGAAGCTGTCTATACTCGAATCATGATGAATGGAGGTCGACTGAAGAGATCTCAT
ATACGGAGATATGTCTCAGTCAGTTCCAATCATCAAGCCCGTCCAAACTCATTCGCCGAATTTTTAAACA
AGACGTATTCGAATGACTCATAAGGAGTTGATTGACAGGGTGCCAGAAATCTATAGATTGTATATATCCA
TCATGAAAAAAACTAACACTCCTCCTTTCAAACCATCCCAAATATGAGCAAGATCTTTGTTAATCCGAGT
GCAATCAGAGCCGGTCTGGCCGATCTTGAGATGGCCGAAGAGACTGTTGATCTGATCAACAGAAACATAG
AAGACAATCAGGCTCATCTCCAGGGAGAACCCATAGAAGTGGACAACCTCCCTGAGGACATGAAGCGACT
TCACCTGGACGATGAAAAATCGTCCAACCTTGGTGAGATGGTTAGGGTGGGAGAAGGCAAGTATCGAGAG
GACTTTCAGATGGATGAGGGAGAGGACCCCAACCTCCTGTTCCAATCGTACCTGGATAATGTTGGAGTCC
AAATAGTCAGACAAATGAGGTCAGGAGAGAGATTCCTCAAGATATGGTCACAGACCGTAGAGGAAATTGT
ATCCTATGTCACGGTCAACTTTCCTAACCCTCCAAGAAGGTCTTCGGAGGATAAATCAACCCAGACTACT
GGCAGAGAGCTCAAGAAGGAGACAACGTCTGCTTTCTCTCAGAGAGAAAGCCAACCTTCGAAAGCTAGGA
TGGTGGCTCAAGTTGCCCCTGGTCCTCCAGCCCTTGAATGGTCAGCCACCAATGAAGAAGATGATCTATC
AGTAGAGGCTGAGATCGCTCATCAGATTGCTGAAAGCTTTTCCAAGAAGTACAAGTTTCCCTCCCGATCT
TCAGGAATATTCTTGTATAATTTTGAGCAACTGAAGATGAACCTTGATGACATAGTTAAAGAGGCAAAAA
ATGTACCGGGCGTGACCCGTCTGGCCCATGATGGATCCAAAATCCCCCTGAGATGCGTACTGGGATGGGT
CGCTTTGGCTAATTCCAAAAAATTCCAATTACTAGTCGAGGCTGACAAGCTAAGCAAAATCATGCAAGAT
GATTTGAATCGCTATACATCCTGCTAACCGAGTTTTCGAACTCAGTCCCTCCAGATAATGAAAACTGAGA
TGTTATGGAGTAGACATGAAAAAAACAGGCAACACCACTGATAAAATGAACGTTCTACGCAAGATAGTGA
AAAAATGTAGGGATGAGGACACTCAAAAGCCCTCTCCTGTGTCAGCCCCTCCGTATGACGATGACCTGTG
GCTTCCACCTCCTGAATATGTCCCGCTGAAAGAACTCACAAGCAAGAAGAACATGAGGAACTTTTGTGTC
AACGGGGAGGTTAAAGCGTGTAGCCCAAATGGTTACTCATTCAGGATTTTGCGGCACATTCTGAGATCAT
TCAACGAGATATACTCTGGGAATCATAGGATGATTGGGTTAGTCAAAATTGTTGTTGGACTAGCTTTATC
AGGAGCTCCAGTACCTGAGGGCATGAACTGGGTATACAAATTGAGGAGAACCCTTATATTCCAGTGGGCT
GATTCCAGGGGCCCTCTTGAAGGGGAGGAGTTAGATTACTCTCAAGAGATCACTTGGGATGATGATACTG
AATTCGTCGGATTGCAAATAAGAGTGAGCGCAAGACAATGTCATATTCAAGGCAGGATCTGGTGTATCAA
CACGAACTCGAGGGCATGTCAACTATGGTCTGACATGTCTCTTCAGACACAAAGGTCTGAAGAGGACAAA
GACTCTTCTCTGCTTCTAGAATAATCAGATTATATCCTGCAAGTGTATCACTTGTTTACCTCTGGAGGAG
AGAGCATACAGGCTTGACTCCGATCCTTGGGAGCAATAGAACAAAAAAACACACGTTATGGTGCCGTTAA
ATCGCTGCATTTTATCAAAGTCAAGTTGATAACCTTTACATTTTGAGCCTCTTGGATGTGAAAAAAACTA
TTAACATCCCTCAAAAGACCCCGGGCGTACGCCACCATGGTGAGCAAGGGCGAGGAGCTGTTCACCGGGG
TGGTGCCCATCCTGGTCGAGCTGGACGGCGACGTAAACGGCCACAAGTTCAGCGTGTCCGGCGAGGGCGA
GGGCGATGCCACCTACGGCAAGCTGACCCTGAAGTTCATCTGCACCACCGGCAAGCTGCCCGTGCCCTGG
CCCACCCTCGTGACCACCCTGACCTACGGCGTGCAGTGCTTCAGCCGCTACCCCGACCACATGAAGCAGC
ACGACTTCTTCAAGTCCGCCATGCCCGAAGGCTACGTCCAGGAGCGCACCATCTTCTTCAAGGACGACGG
CAACTACAAGACCCGCGCCGAGGTGAAGTTCGAGGGCGACACCCTGGTGAACCGCATCGAGCTGAAGGGC
ATCGACTTCAAGGAGGACGGCAACATCCTGGGGCACAAGCTGGAGTACAACTACAACAGCCACAACGTCT
ATATCATGGCCGACAAGCAGAAGAACGGCATCAAGGTGAACTTCAAGATCCGCCACAACATCGAGGACGG
CAGCGTGCAGCTCGCCGACCACTACCAGCAGAACACCCCCATCGGCGACGGCCCCGTGCTGCTGCCCGAC
AACCACTACCTGAGCACCCAGTCCGCCCTGAGCAAAGACCCCAACGAGAAGCGCGATCACATGGTCCTGC
TGGAGTTCGTGACCGCCGCCGGGATCACTCTCGGCATGGACGAGCTGTACAAGTAAGCTAGACATGAAAA
AAACTAACACTCCTCCGGTACCGCCACCATGGTGCCCAAGAAGAAGAGGAAAGTCTCCAACCTGCTGACT
GTGCACCAAAACCTGCCTGCCCTCCCTGTGGATGCCACCTCTGATGAAGTCAGGAAGAACCTGATGGACA
TGTTCAGGGACAGGCAGGCCTTCTCTGAACACACCTGGAAGATGCTCCTGTCTGTGTGCAGATCCTGGGC
TGCCTGGTGCAAGCTGAACAACAGGAAATGGTTCCCTGCTGAACCTGAGGATGTGAGGGACTACCTCCTG
TACCTGCAAGCCAGAGGCCTGGCTGTGAAGACCATCCAACAGCACCTGGGCCAGCTCAACATGCTGCACA
GGAGATCTGGCCTGCCTCGCCCTTCTGACTCCAATGCTGTGTCCCTGGTGATGAGGAGAATCAGAAAGGA
GAATGTGGATGCTGGGGAGAGAGCCAAGCAGGCCCTGGCCTTTGAACGCACTGACTTTGACCAAGTCAGA
TCCCTGATGGAGAACTCTGACAGATGCCAGGACATCAGGAACCTGGCCTTCCTGGGCATTGCCTACAACA
CCCTGCTGCGCATTGCCGAAATTGCCAGAATCAGAGTGAAGGACATCTCCCGCACCGATGGTGGGAGAAT
GCTGATCCACATTGGCAGGACCAAGACCCTGGTGTCCACAGCTGGTGTGGAGAAGGCCCTGTCCCTGGGG
GTTACCAAGCTGGTGGAGAGATGGATCTCTGTGTCTGGTGTGGCTGATGACCCCAACAACTACCTGTTCT
GCCGGGTCAGAAAGAATGGTGTGGCTGCCCCTTCTGCCACCTCCCAACTGTCCACCCGGGCCCTGGAAGG
GATCTTTGAGGCCACCCACCGCCTGATCTATGGTGCCAAGGATGACTCTGGGCAGAGATACCTGGCCTGG
TCTGGCCACTCTGCCAGAGTGGGTGCTGCCAGGGACATGGCCAGGGCTGGTGTGTCCATCCCTGAAATCA
TGCAGGCTGGTGGCTGGACCAATGTGAACATTGTGATGAACTACATCAGAAACCTGGACTCTGAGACTGG
GGCCATGGTGAGGCTGCTCGAGGATGGGGACGGCAGTGGAGGATCCGGATGAGCTAGCGGCGCCTAGCCG
GTCATCCTTTTGACGATTCCAGTCCCGAGGATAACCTCCTCTCGGGATTGGGGGGAATCTTTGGATCCAG
TAGTCCTCCTTGAACTCCGTCCAACAGGGCAGATTCAAGAGTCATAAGACTTTCATTAATCATTTCAGTT
GATCAGACATGGTCGTGTAGATTCTCTTAATACGGGAGATCTTCTAGCAGTTTCAGTGACCAACGGTGCT
TTCATTCTCCAGGAACTGATACCAAAGGTTGTGGACAGGCCAAGGGGTACTTCGGATGACTCTGTGCTTG
GGCACAGAAAGAGGTCGTAGTGTGCCCCCCGATAGCGGACTCGACATGAATCAACTAAGAAAGGCAATCT
GCCTCCCATGATGGACATAAGCAATAGTTCACAACCATCTTGCATCTCAGTGAAGTGTACATAACTATTG
AGGGCTGGGTCATCTAAGCATTTCAGTCGAGAAAAAAACTGTAGACCAAAAGAACAACTAGCAACACTTC
TCATCCAGAGACCCATATCAAGATGCTAGATCCGGGAGAGGTTTATGATGACCCTATTGATCCAATTGAG
TCAGAGGCTGAACCCAGAGGAACCCCCACTGTCCCCAACATCTTGAGGAACTCCGACTACAATCTCAATT
CTCCTTTGATAGAGGATCCTGCCAAACTAATGTTAGAATGGTTGAAGACAGGGAACAGACCTTATCGGAT
GACTTTGACAGACAATTGCTCCAGGTCTTACAAAGTTTTGAAAGATTATTTCAAGAAAGTAGATTTGGGT
TCTCTCAAAGTGGGCGGAACTGCTGCACAGTCAATGGTTTCTCTCTGGTTGTGTGGTGCCCACTCTGAAT
CAAACAGGAGCCGGAGATGTATAACCGACTTGGCCCATTTCTATTCCAAGTCATCCCCCATAGAGAAGCT
ATTGAATTGTACGCTAGGAAACAGAGGCCTGAGAATCCCACCAGAGGGGGTGTTAAATTGCCTCGAGAGG
GTCAATTATGACAAGGCATTTGGGAGGTATCTGGCCAACACGTATTCCTCTTACTTGTTTTTCCATGTAA
TCACCTTATACATGAATGCCTTAGACTGGGAAGAGGAAAAGACCATCCTGGCATTATGGAAAGATATAAC
CTCAGTGGATACCGAGAAGGACTTGGTCAAATTCAAAGATCAAATATGGGGACTGTTGATTGTGACAAAG
GACTTTGTTTACTCTCAGAGTTCAAACTGTCTTTTTGACAGAAACTACACACTGATGCTAAAGGATCTTT
TCTTGTCTCGATTCAACTCCTTAATGATTCTGCTTTCTCCCCCTGAGCCCCGATACTCAGATGACTTAAT
ATCTCAGCTGTGCCAGCTATACATCGCTGGGGATCAAGTCTTGTCCATGTGTGGGAACTCCGGCTATGAA
GTCATCAAAATATTGGAGCCATATGTCGTGAACAGTTTGGTCCAGAGGGCAGAGAAGTTTAGGCCTCTCA
TCCACCCCTTGGGAGACTTTCCTATGTTCATAAAAGACAAGGTGAATCAACTTGAAGGGACTTTTGGTCC
CAGTGCAAAGAGGTTTTTTAGGGTTTTAGATCAATTCGACAACATACATGACTTAGTATTTGTGTATGGC
TGTTACAGACATTGGGGGCACCCCTATATAGATTATCGGAAGGGTCTGTCGAAACTATATGATCAAGTTC
ACATTAAGAAAGTAATAGATAAGTCCTACCAGGAGTGTTTAGCAAGTGACTTGGCCAGAAGGATCCTCAG
ATGGGGATTTGACAAGTACTCCAAATGGTATCTAGATTCGAGATTCCTTGCCCGAGACCACCCCTTGACT
CCTTATGTCAAGACCCAAACATGGCCACCCAAACATATAGTAGACTTGGTGGGGGACACATGGCATAAGC
TCCCGATCACGCAGATCTTTGAAATTCCTGAATCAATGGACCCGTCAGAGATACTGGATGACAAATCACA
TTCTTTCACCAGAACAAGGTTAGCTTCTTGGCTGTCAGAGAACCGAGGGGGGCCTGTTCCTAGCGAGAAG
GTCATTATCACGGCCCTGTCTAAGCCACCTGTCAATCCCCGAGAGTTTTTGAAATCTATAGACCTCGGAG
GATTGCCAGATGAGGATTTGATAATTGGCCTCAAACCAAAGGAACGGGAGTTGAAGATCGAGGGCCGATT
CTTTGCTCTAATGTCATGGAATCTAAGATTATATTTTGTCATCACCGAAAAGCTCTTGGCCAACTACATT
TTGCCACTTTTTGACGCACTGACTATGACAGACAACCTGAACAAGGTGTTCAAAAAGTTGATCGACAGGG
TCACCGGGCAAGGGCTTTTGGACTATTCTAGGGTCACATACGCATTTCACCTGGACTATGAGAAATGGAA
CAATCATCAAAGATTGGAGTCAACAGAGGATGTATTCTCTGTCCTAGATCAGGTGTTTGGATTGAAGAGG
GTGTTTTCTAGAACACACGAGTTTTTTCAGAAGTCCTGGATCTATTATTCAGACAGATCAGACCTCATTG
GGTTATGGGAGGACCAAATATATTGCTTGGATATGTCTAACGGCCCAACCTGCTGGAATGGCCAAGATGG
CGGGCTAGAGGGCTTGCGGCAGAAGGGCTGGAGTCTAGTCAGTTTATTAATGATAGATAGAGAATCTCAA
ACCAGGAACACAAGAACCAAGATACTAGCTCAAGGAGACAACCAGGTTCTGTGTCCTACATACATGTTGT
CACCGGGATTGTCTCAAGAGGGGCTTCTCTATGAGTTAGAGAGCATATCAAGGAATGCACTCTCAATATA
CCGAGCTATCGAGGAAGGAGCATCTAAGCTGGGGCTGATCATCAAGAAGGAAGAGACCATGTGTAGTTAT
GACTTTCTCATATATGGGAAGACCCCCTTATTTCGAGGCAACATATTGGTGCCTGAATCCAAAAGATGGG
CCCGAGTCTCTTGCATCTCTAACGACCAAATAGTCAACCTCGCCAATATAATGTCGACAGTATCCACCAA
TGCGCTGACAGTGGCACAACACTCTCAATCTCTGATCAAACCTATGAGGGATTTTCTGCTCATGTCAGTA
CAGGCAGTTTTCCACTACCTGTTGTTTAGCCCAATCCTAAAAGGCAGAGTTTATAAGATTCTGAGTGCTG
AAGGGGAGAGCTTTCTCCTAGCCATGTCGCGGATAATCTACCTAGATCCTTCTTTGGGAGGGGTGTCTGG
AATGTCTCTCGGGAGGTTCCATATACGTCAGTTCTCAGACCCTGTCTCTGAAGGGTTGTCATTCTGGAGA
GAGATCTGGTTAGGCTCTCATGAGTCCTGGATTCACGCGTTGTGTCAGGAGGCCGGGAACCCCGATCTTG
GAGAGAGAACACTCGAGAGCTTCACTCGCCTTTTAGAAGATCCTACTACCTTAAATATCAAAGGAGGGGC
CAGCCCTACCATTCTACTCAAGGATGCTATCAGAAAGGCTCTGTACGACGAGGTGGACAAGGTGGAAAAT
TCAGAGTTTCGAGAGGCAATCCTGCTGTCCAAGACCCATAGAGATAACTTTATACTCTTTTTAAAATCTG
TTGAGCCTCTGTTCCCTCGATTTCTCAGTGAGCTCTTCAGTTCGTCTTTCTTGGGAATACCGGAGTCAAT
CATTGGACTGATACAAAACTCCCGGACAATAAGAAGGCAGTTTAGAAAGAGTCTCTCAAGAACTTTAGAA
GAGTCCTTCTACAACTCAGAGATCCACGGGATTAATCGGATAACCCAGACACCTCAAAGGGTCGGAAGGG
TGTGGCCTTGCTCTTCAGAGAGGGCAGATCTACTTAGGGAGATCTCTTGGGGGAGGAAAGTGGTAGGCAC
GACAGTTCCTCACCCTTCCGAGATGTTGGAGTTGTTTCCCAAATCCTCCATTTCCTGCACTTGTGGAGCA
ACAGGGGGAGGCAATCCTAGAGTCTCTGTATCAGTACTCCCGTCCTTCGATCAGTCATTTTTCTCACGGG
GCCCCCTAAAGGGATACTTGGGCTCGTCCACCTCCATGTCAACCCAGCTATTCCATGCATGGGAAAAAGT
CACTAATGTTCATGTGGTGAAAAGGGCTCTATCGTTAAAAGAATCTATAAACTGGTTCATCAATAGGAAT
TCCAATTTGGCTCAAACTCTAATTGGAAACATCATGTCTCTGACAGGCCCTGATTTCCCTCTAGAAGAGG
CCCCTGTTTTCAAACGGACAGGGTCAGCCTTGCATAGGTTCAAGTCTGCCAGATACAGCGAAGGAGGGTA
TTCTTCTGTTTGCCCTAACCTTCTCTCCCATATCTCTGTTAGTACAGACACTATGTCTGATTTGACCCAA
AACGGGAAGAACTATGATTTCATGTTTCAGCCATTGATGCTTTATGCGCAAACATGGACATCGGAACTGG
TACAGAGGGATACAAGACTTAGAGACTCCACGTTTCACTGGCACCTTCGGTGCAACAGATGTGTGAGGCC
CATTGATGATATAACACTGGAAACTTCTCAGATCTTCGAGTTCCCGGATGTGTCAAAAAGGATATCCAGG
ATGGTTTCTGGAGCTGTCCCTCAATTTCAGAAGCTTCCTGATATCCGTCTAAGACCAGGTGATTTTGAAT
CCCTAAGTGGTAGAGAAAAGTCTCGCCATATAGGGTCAGCTCAGGGGCTCTTATACTCAATCTTAGTAGC
AATTCACGACTCAGGATACAATGATGGGACCATCTTCCCTGTCAACATATACGGCAAAGTTTCCCCCAGA
GACTATTTGAGAGGGCTTGCAAGAGGGATCTTGATAGGGTCCTCGATTTGCTTCTTGACACGAATGACAA
ATATTAACATTAACAGACCTCTTGAATTGATCTCAGGGGTAATTTCCTATATTCTCCTGAGGCTGGATAA
TCATCCCTCTCTGTATATAATGCTTAGAGAACCGTCTCTTAGAGGAGAAATATTCTCTATCCCTCAGAAA
ATCCCCGCCGCTTACCCAACCACTATGAGAGAAGGCAACAGATCGATTTTGTGTTACCTCCAACACGTGC
TACGCTATGAGCGAGAGGCAATCACGGCGTCCCCGGAGAATGACTGGCTGTGGATCTTCTCAGACTTCAG
AAGTGTGAAAATGACGTACTTGACCCTCATTACCTACCAGTCTCACCTCCTACTCCAGAGGGTTGAGAGA
AACTTGTCTAAGAGTATGAGAGCTACTCTGCGACAAATGAGTTCCTTAATGAGGCAAGTGCTGGGTGGGC
ACGGAGAAGATACCTTGGAGTCAGACGATGACATTCAACGATTACTAAAAGACTCTTTGCGAAAGACAAG
GTGGGTGGATCAAGAGGTGCGCCATGCAGCTAGAACCATGAATGGAGATTACAGCCCCGACAAGAAAGTA
TCCCACAAGGCAGGATGTTCAGAATGGGTCTGCTCTGCTCAACAGATTGCCGTCTCCACCTCAGCCAACC
CGGCCCCTGTCTCAGAGCTTGACATTAGGGCCCTCTCTAAGAGGTTTCAAAACCCCTTGATCTCGGGCCT
GAGAGTGGTTCAGTGGGCAACCGGTGCCCATTATAAGCTTAAGCCTATTCTAGATGATCTAAATGTTTTC
CCATCTCTCTGTCTTGTAATTGGAGACGGGTCAGGGGGAATATCAAGGGCAGTTCTCAACATGTTTCCAG
ATTCTAAGCTTGTGTTCAACAGCCTATTGGAGGTGAATGATCTGATGGCTTCCGGAACACATCCACTGCC
TCCTTCAGCAATCATGAGTGGAGGAGATGACATCATCTCCAGAGTGATAGACTTTGACTCAATATGGGAG
AAACCGTCCGACCTGAGGAACTCGGCCACCTGGAGATACTTCCAGTCGGTTCAAAAACAGGTCAACATGT
CGTATGACCTCATTATTTGTGATGCAGAAGTTACTGATATTGCATCTATCAACCGGATAACTCTGTTGAT
GTCTGATTTCGCATTGTCTATAGATGGACCACTTTATCTGGTCTTCAAAACTTACGGGACTATGCTAGTA
AACCCGGACTATAAAGCTATTCAACATCTGTCAAGAGCGTTCCCTTCGGTCACAGGGTTTGTAACCCAAG
TAACTTCATCCTTTTCTTCTGAGCTATACCTCCGGTTCTCTAAACGAGGAAAGTTTTTCAGGGACGCCGA
GTACTTGACCTCTTCCACCCTTCGAGAGATGAGCCTTGTGTTGTTCAATTGCAGCAGCCCCAAAAGTGAG
ATGCAGAGAGCTCGTTCCTTAAACTATCAAGACCTGGTAAGGGGATTTCCTGAAGAGATCATATCAAATC
CTTACAACGAAATGATCATAACTCTGATTGACAATGATGTAGAGTCCTTCCTAGTCCACAAGATGGTGGA
TGATCTTGAGCTACAGAGGGGAACTCTGTCTAAAGTGGCTATCATTATATCCATCATGATCGTTTTTTCC
AATAGAGTCTTCAACATTTCCAAACCTTTGACTGACCCCTTGTTCTACCCCCCATCTGATCCTAAAATCC
TGAGGCACTTCAACATATGTTGCAGTACTATGATGTATCTATCTACCGCTTTAGGCGACGTCCCTAACTT
CGCAAGACTTCATGACCTGTATAACAGACCTATAACTTGTTACTTCAGAAAACAAGTTATTCGAGGGAAT
ATTTATCTATCTTGGAGTTGGTCCGATGATACCCCAGTGTTCAAGAGAGTAGCCTGTAATTCTAGCTTGA
GTCTGTCATCTCACTGGATCAGGTTGATCTACAAGATAGTGAAGACTACCAGACTCATTGGCAGCATAAA
AGACCTATCAGGAGAGGTAGAACGACATCTTCATGGGTATAACAGATGGATCACCCTCGAGGATATCCGA
TCTAGATCATCCCTACTAGATTACAGTTGTTTGTAAGCCGGATATTACCGAAAGCCTGTGCATGCTAAAA
TTCTTGTATGATGCATCTTGAAAAAAACAAGATCTTGAATCCGGACCTCTGGTTGTTTGATTGTTTTTTC
CATCTTTATTGTTTTTTTGTTAAGCGTGGGTCGGCATGGCATCTCCACCTCCTCGCGGTCCGACCTGGGC
ATCCGAAGGAGGACGCACGTCCACTCGGATGGCTAAGGGAGGGCGGGGATCCGGCTGCTAACAAAGCCCG
AAAGGAAGCTGAGTTGGCTGCTGCCACCGCTGAGCAATAACTAGCATAACCCCTTGGGGCCTCTAAACGG
GTCTTGAGGGGTTTTTTGCTGAAAGTCGCGCTTGGCGTAATCATGGTCATAGCTGTTTCCTGTGTGAAAT
TGTTATCCGCTCACAATTCCACACAACATACGAGCCGGAAGCATAAAGTGTAAAGCCTGGGGTGCCTAAT
GAGTGAGCTAACTCACATTAATTGCGTTGCGCTCACTGCCCGCTTTCCAGTCGGGAAACCTGTCGTGCCA
GCTGCATTAATGAATCGGCCAACGCGCGGGGAGAGGCGGTTTGCGTATTGGGCGCTCTTCCGCTTCCTCG
CTCACTGACTCGCTGCGCTCGGTCGTTCGGCTGCGGCGAGCGGTATCAGCTCACTCAAAGGCGGTAATAC
GGTTATCCACAGAATCAGGGGATAACGCAGGAAAGAACATGTGAGCAAAAGGCCAGCAAAAGGCCAGGAA
CCGTAAAAAGGCCGCGTTGCTGGCGTTTTTCCATAGGCTCCGCCCCCCTGACGAGCATCACAAAAATCGA
CGCTCAAGTCAGAGGTGGCGAAACCCGACAGGACTATAAAGATACCAGGCGTTTCCCCCTGGAAGCTCCC
TCGTGCGCTCTCCTGTTCCGACCCTGCCGCTTACCGGATACCTGTCCGCCTTTCTCCCTTCGGGAAGCGT
GGCGCTTTCTCATAGCTCACGCTGTAGGTATCTCAGTTCGGTGTAGGTCGTTCGCTCCAAGCTGGGCTGT
GTGCACGAACCCCCCGTTCAGCCCGACCGCTGCGCCTTATCCGGTAACTATCGTCTTGAGTCCAACCCGG
TAAGACACGACTTATCGCCACTGGCAGCAGCCACTGGTAACAGGATTAGCAGAGCGAGGTATGTAGGCGG
TGCTACAGAGTTCTTGAAGTGGTGGCCTAACTACGGCTACACTAGAAGAACAGTATTTGGTATCTGCGCT
CTGCTGAAGCCAGTTACCTTCGGAAAAAGAGTTGGTAGCTCTTGATCCGGCAAACAAACCACCGCTGGTA
GCGGTGGTTTTTTTGTTTGCAAGCAGCAGATTACGCGCAGAAAAAAAGGATCTCAAGAAGATCCTTTGAT
CTTTTCTACGGGGTCTGACGCTCAGTGGAACGAAAACTCACGTTAAGGGATTTTGGTCATGAGATTATCA
AAAAGGATCTTCACCTAGATCCTTTTAAATTAAAAATGAAGTTTTAAATCAATCTAAAGTATATATGAGT
AAACTTGGTCTGACAGTTACCAATGCTTAATCAGTGAGGCACCTATCTCAGCGATCTGTCTATTTCGTTC
ATCCATAGTTGCCTGACTCCCCGTCGTGTAGATAACTACGATACGGGAGGGCTTACCATCTGGCCCCAGT
GCTGCAATGATACCGCGAGACCCACCCTTGGAGGCTCCAGATTTATCAGCAATAAACCAGCCAGCCGGAA
GGGCCGAGCGCAGAAGTGGTCCTGCAACTTTATCCGCCTCCATCCAGTCTATTAATTGTTGCCGGGAAGC
TAGAGTAAGTAGTTCGCCAGTTAATAGTTTGCGCAACGTTGTTGCCATTGCTACAGGCATCGTGGTGTCA
CGCTCGTCGTTTGGTATGGCTTCATTCAGCTCCGGTTCCCAACGATCAAGGCGAGTTACATGATCCCCCA
TGTTGTGCAAAAAAGCGGTTAGCTCCTTCGGTCCTCCGATCGTTGTCAGAAGTAAGTTGGCCGCAGTGTT
ATCACTCATGGTTATGGCAGCACTGCATAATTCTCTTACTGTCATGCCATCCGTAAGATGCTTTTCTGTG
ACTGGTGAGTACTCAACCAAGTCATTCTGAGAATAGTGTATGCGGCGACCGAGTTGCTCTTGCCCGGCGT
CAATACGGGATAATACCGCGCCACATAGCAGAACTTTAAAAGTGCTCATCATTGGAAAACGTTCTTCGGG
GCGAAAACTCTCAAGGATCTTACCGCTGTTGAGATCCAGTTCGATGTAACCCACTCGTGCACCCAACTGA
TCTTCAGCATCTTTTACTTTCACCAGCGTTTCTGGGTGAGCAAAAACAGGAAGGCAAAATGCCGCAAAAA
AGGGAATAAGGGCGACACGGAAATGTTGAATACTCATACTCTTCCTTTTTCAATATTATTGAAGCATTTA
TCAGGGTTATTGTCTCATGAGCGGATACATATTTGAATGTATTTAGAAAAATAAACAAATAGGGGTTCCG
CGCACATTTCCCCGAAAAGTGCCACCTG
[124 nt withheld, positions 14589-14712]
C
[91 nt withheld, positions 14714-14804]
A
[49 nt withheld, positions 14806-14854]
CCTTTGACGTTGGAGTCCACGTTCTTT
[37 nt withheld, positions 14882-14918]
ACCCTATCTCGGTCTATTCTTTTGATTTATAAGGGATTTTGCCGATTTCGGCCTATTGGTTAAAAAAATG
AGCTGATTTAACAAAAATTTAACGCGAATTTTAACAAAATATTAACGCTTACAATTTCCATTCGCCATTC
AGGCTGCGCAACTGTTGGGAAGGGCGATCGGTGCGGGCCTCTTCGCTATTACGCCAGCTGGCGAAAGGGG
GATGTGCTGCAAGGCGATTAAGTTGGGTAACGCGAGGGTTTTCCCAGTCACGACGTTGTAAAACGACGGC
CAGTGAGCGCGCCTAGTTATTAATAGTAATCAATTACGGGGTCATTAGTTCATAGCCCATATATGGAGTT
CCGCGTTACATAACTTACGGTAAATGGCCCGCCTGGCTGACCGCCCAACGACCCCCGCCCATTGACGTCA
ATAATGACGTATGTTCCCATAGTAACGCCAATAGGGACTTTCCATTGACGTCAATGGGTGGAGTATTTAC
GGTAAACTGCCCACTTGGCAGTACATCAAGTGTATCATATGCCAAGTACGCCCCCTATTGACGTCAATGA
CGGTAAATGGCCCGCCTGGCATTATGCCCAGTACATGACCTTATGGGACTTTCCTACTTGGCAGTACATC
TACGTATTAGTCATCGCTATTACCATGGTGATGCGGTTTTGGCAGTACATCAATGGGCGTGGATAGCGGT
TTGACTCACGGGGATTTCCAAGTCTCCACCCCATTGACGTCAATGGGAGTTTGTTTTGGCACCAAAATCA
ACGGGACTTTCCAAAATGTCGTAACAACTCCGCCCCATTGACGCAAATGGGCGGTAGGCGTGTACGGTGG
GAGGTCTATATAAGCAGAGCTCTCTGGCTAACTAGAGAACCCACTGCTTACTGGCTTATCGAAATTAATA
CGACTCACTATAGGGAGACCCAAGCTGGCTAGATTAAGCGTCTGATGAGTCCGTGAGGACGAAACCCGGC
GTACCGGGTC
Features (pLannotate 1.2.2; 23 found; start..end, strand, type, name):
     71..1420    +  CDS            N: NCAP_RABVH - Experimental evidence at protein level: Swiss-Prot protein existence level 1. Encapsidates the genome in a ratio of one protein N per nine ribonucleotides, protecting it from nucleases. If expressed without protein P it binds non-specifically RNA and therefore can bind it's own mRNA. Interaction with protein P abolishes any non-specific RNA binding, and prevents phosphorylation. The soluble N-P complex encapsidates specifically the genomic RNA, with protein N protecting the genome like a pearl necklace. The encapsidated genomic RNA is termed the nucleocapsid (NC) and serves as tem
   1514..2404    +  CDS            P: PHOSP_RABVC - Experimental evidence at protein level: Swiss-Prot protein existence level 1. Non catalytic polymerase cofactor and regulatory protein that plays a role in viral transcription and replication. Stabilizes the RNA polymerase L to the N-RNA template and binds the soluble protein N, preventing it from encapsidating non-genomic RNA. Also inhibits host IFN-alpha and IFN-beta signaling by binding and retaining phosphorylated STAT1 in the cytoplasm or by inhibiting the DNA binding of STAT1 in the nucleus. Might be involved, through interaction with host dynein, in intracellular microtubu
   2496..3101    +  CDS            M: MATRX_RABVH - Experimental evidence at protein level: Swiss-Prot protein existence level 1. Plays a major role in assembly, budding and uncoating of virion after membrane fusion. Completely covers the ribonucleoprotein coil and keep it in condensed bullet-shaped form. Inhibits viral transcription and stimulates replication. Plays a major role in early induction of TRAIL-mediated apoptosis in infected neurons. From Rabies virus (strain HEP-Flury) (RABV).
   3327..4046    +  CDS            EGFP: the original enhanced GFP (Yang et al., 1996) mammalian codon-optimized
   4116..5141    +  CDS            cre: RECR_BPP1 - Experimental evidence at protein level: Swiss-Prot protein existence level 1. Catalyzes site-specific recombination between two 34-base- pair LOXP sites. Its role is to maintain the phage genome as a monomeric unit-copy plasmid in the lysogenic state. From Escherichia phage P1 (Bacteriophage P1).
   5693..12073   +  CDS            L: L_RABVH - Experimental evidence at protein level: Swiss-Prot protein existence level 1. RNA-directed RNA polymerase that catalyzes the replication of viral genomic RNA. The template is composed of the viral RNA tightly encapsidated by the nucleoprotein (N). The replicase mode is dependent on intracellular N protein concentration. In this mode, the polymerase replicates the whole viral genome without recognizing transcriptional signals, and the replicated genome is not caped or polyadenylated. From Rabies virus (strain HEP-Flury) (RABV).
  12205..12297   +  ncRNA          HDV ribozyme: Accession: RF00094 - Hepatitis delta virus ribozyme
  12304..12353   +  CDS            SET1 (fragment): solubility-enhancement tag derived from T7 phage gene 10B
  12361..12408   +  terminator     T7 terminator: transcription terminator for bacteriophage T7 RNA polymerase
  12458..12480   -  protein_bind   lac operator (fragment): The lac repressor binds to the lac operator to inhibit transcription in E. coli. This inhibition can be relieved by adding lactose or isopropyl-β-D-thiogalactopyranoside (IPTG). lac repressor encoded by lacI
  12484..12514   -  promoter       lac promoter: promoter for the E. coli lac operon
  12529..12550   -  protein_bind   CAP binding site: CAP binding activates transcription in the presence of cAMP. E. coli catabolite activator protein
  12563..12655   -  CDS            lacI (fragment): lac repressor; lacI; The lac repressor binds to the lac operator to inhibit transcription in E. coli. This inhibition can be relieved by adding lactose or isopropyl-β-D-thiogalactopyranoside (IPTG).
  12838..13426   -  rep_origin     ori: high-copy-number ColE1/pMB1/pBR322/pUC origin of replication
  13597..14457   -  CDS            AmpR: β-lactamase; bla; confers resistance to ampicillin, carbenicillin, and related antibiotics
  14458..14562   -  promoter       AmpR promoter: bla
  14589..14947   +  rep_origin     f1 ori (sequence partly withheld): f1 bacteriophage origin of replication; arrow indicates direction of (+) strand synthesis
  15049..15204   -  CDS            lacZα (fragment): LacZα fragment of β-galactosidase; lacZ fragment
  15272..15575   +  enhancer       CMV enhancer: human cytomegalovirus immediate early enhancer
  15576..15779   +  promoter       CMV promoter: human cytomegalovirus (CMV) immediate early promoter
  15775..15808   +  LTR            5' LTR (truncated) (fragment): truncated 5' long terminal repeat (LTR) from HIV-1
  15824..15842   +  promoter       T7 promoter: promoter for bacteriophage T7 RNA polymerase
  15868..15893   +  misc_RNA       sTRSV HHRz (fragment): hammerhead ribozyme from the tobacco ringspot virus satellite RNA (Khvorova et al., 2003)
