[The description below was written by a language model from this plasmid's Addgene catalogue record and pLannotate feature annotations shown in this document.]
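Description:
CVS-N2c-EGFP-iCre is a full-length cDNA genome plasmid for the glycoprotein-deleted CVS-N2c strain of rabies virus, catalogued as a neurotropic virus vector and used to rescue RVdG-CVS-N2c particles for cell-type-specific trans-synaptic retrograde labeling. The sequenced record is about 15.9 kb. It is maintained in E. coli under ampicillin selection (AmpR with its bla promoter). The annotated origin is of the ColE1/pUC type, although the catalogue lists the plasmid as low copy. An f1 origin and remnants of lac/lacZα cloning-vector sequence are also present in the backbone.

The viral genome is laid out in the natural gene order, with open reading frames for the nucleoprotein N, phosphoprotein P, matrix protein M and the large polymerase L. Between M and L, where the glycoprotein gene would normally sit, there is instead an approximately 1.8 kb insert cloned between XmaI and NheI sites, carrying EGFP followed by a separate Cre coding sequence (iCre, the codon-improved recombinase). The record does not annotate the element linking the two coding sequences. Upstream of the genome are a CMV enhancer/promoter and a T7 promoter, followed by a hammerhead ribozyme fragment. Downstream of L lie an HDV ribozyme and a T7 terminator. This arrangement allows transcription of the genome-length RNA in packaging cells, with the flanking ribozymes trimming it to precise viral ends needed for encapsidation and replication.

Because the virus lacks G, it can spread only from cells supplying glycoprotein in trans, which restricts transfer to direct presynaptic partners of defined starter cells. Infected neurons are marked by EGFP and express Cre, enabling recombination of loxP-flanked reporters or effectors.
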