Addgene plasmid #172372: CVS-N2c-EGFP-iCre
Purpose: Production of RVdG-CVS-N2c viral vectors for cell-type specific trans-synaptic retrograde labeling.
Depositing lab: Yoav Ben-Simon & Peter Jonas. Depositing organization: Institute of Science and Technology Austria (I.S.T. Austria). Publication: Fast, high-throughput production of improved rabies viral vectors for specific, efficient and versatile transsynaptic retrograde labeling. Sumser A, Joesch M, Jonas P, Ben-Simon Y. Elife. 2022 Aug 30;11:e79848. doi: 10.7554/eLife.79848. PubMed 36040301.
Backbone
  Vector backbone: Rabies CVS N2c(deltaG)
  Backbone manufacturer: Matthias J. Schnell, Thomas Jefferson University
  Backbone size w/o insert (bp): 14070
  Vector type: Neurotropic virus
Growth in bacteria
  Bacterial resistance: Ampicillin, 100 μg/mL
  Growth temperature: 37°C
  Growth strain: NEB Stable
  Copy number: Low Copy
Gene/Insert
  Gene/Insert name: EGFP + iCre
  Species: Other
  Insert size (bp): 1833
  Cloning method: Restriction Enzyme; 5′ cloning site XmaI (not destroyed); 3′ cloning site NheI (not destroyed)
  Sequencing primers: 5′ GGAGGTTATCCTCGGGACTGGAATCG; 3′ GCCTCTTGGATGTGAAAAAAACTATTAACATCCCTC
Terms and licenses: Academic/Nonprofit Terms; Industry Terms: Not Available to Industry
Depositor comments: Please visit https://doi.org/10.1101/2021.12.23.474014 for bioRxiv preprint.
How to cite: CVS-N2c-EGFP-iCre was a gift from Yoav Ben-Simon & Peter Jonas (Addgene plasmid # 172372 ; http://n2t.net/addgene:172372 ; RRID:Addgene_172372)
